>Addgene plasmid #29664 | pET StrepII TEV LIC cloning vector (1R) | depositor full sequence | sequence record 13779 | Author sequence
TGGCGAATGGG
[124 nt withheld, positions 12-135]
C
[91 nt withheld, positions 137-227]
A
[49 nt withheld, positions 229-277]
CCTTTGACGTTGGAGTCCACGTTCTTT
[37 nt withheld, positions 305-341]
ACCCTATCTCGGTCTATTCTTTTGATTTATAAGGGATTTTGCCGATTTCGGCCTATTGGTTAAAAAATGA
GCTGATTTAACAAAAATTTAACGCGAATTTTAACAAACTAGTAACGTTTACAATTTCAGGTGGCACTTTT
CGGGGAAATGTGCGCGGAACCCCTATTTGTTTATTTTTCTAAATACATTCAAATATGTATCCGCTCATGA
ATTAATTCTTAGAAAAACTCATCGAGCATCAAATGAAACTGCAATTTATTCATATCAGGATTATCAATAC
CATATTTTTGAAAAAGCCGTTTCTGTAATGAAGGAGAAAACTCACCGAGGCAGTTCCATAGGATGGCAAG
ATCCTGGTATCGGTCTGCGATTCCGACTCGTCCAACATCAATACAACCTATTAATTTCCCCTCGTCAAAA
ATAAGGTTATCAAGTGAGAAATCACCATGAGTGACGACTGAATCCGGTGAGAATGGCAAAAGTTTATGCA
TTTCTTTCCAGACTTGTTCAACAGGCCAGCCATTACGCTCGTCATCAAAATCACTCGCATCAACCAAACC
GTTATTCATTCGTGATTGCGCCTGAGCGAGACGAAATACGCGATCGCTGTTAAAAGGACAATTACAAACA
GGAATCGAATGCAACCGGCGCAGGAACACTGCCAGCGCATCAACAATGTTTTCACCTGAATCAGGATATT
CTTCTAATACCTGGAATGCTGTTTTCCCGGGGATCGCAGTGGTGAGTAACCATGCATCATCAGGAGTACG
GATAAAATGCTTGATGGTCGGAAGAGGCATAAATTCCGTCAGCCAGTTTAGTCTGACCATCTCATCTGTA
ACATCATTGGCAACGCTACCTTTGCCATGTTTCAGAAACAACTCTGGCGCATCGGGCTTCCCATACAATC
GATAGATTGTCGCACCTGATTGCCCGACATTATCGCGAGCCCATTTATACCCATATAAATCAGCATCCAT
GTTGGAATTTAATCGCGGCCTAGAGCAAGACGTTTCCCGTTGAATATGGCTCATAACACCCCTTGTATTA
CTGTTTATGTAAGCAGACAGTTTTATTGTTCATGACCAAAATCCCTTAACGTGAGTTTTCGTTCCACTGA
GCGTCAGACCCCGTAGAAAAGATCAAAGGATCTTCTTGAGATCCTTTTTTTCTGCGCGTAATCTGCTGCT
TGCAAACAAAAAAACCACCGCTACCAGCGGTGGTTTGTTTGCCGGATCAAGAGCTACCAACTCTTTTTCC
GAAGGTAACTGGCTTCAGCAGAGCGCAGATACCAAATACTGTCCTTCTAGTGTAGCCGTAGTTAGGCCAC
CACTTCAAGAACTCTGTAGCACCGCCTACATACCTCGCTCTGCTAATCCTGTTACCAGTGGCTGCTGCCA
GTGGCGATAAGTCGTGTCTTACCGGGTTGGACTCAAGACGATAGTTACCGGATAAGGCGCAGCGGTCGGG
CTGAACGGGGGGTTCGTGCACACAGCCCAGCTTGGAGCGAACGACCTACACCGAACTGAGATACCTACAG
CGTGAGCTATGAGAAAGCGCCACGCTTCCCGAAGGGAGAAAGGCGGACAGGTATCCGGTAAGCGGCAGGG
TCGGAACAGGAGAGCGCACGAGGGAGCTTCCAGGGGGAAACGCCTGGTATCTTTATAGTCCTGTCGGGTT
TCGCCACCTCTGACTTGAGCGTCGATTTTTGTGATGCTCGTCAGGGGGGCGGAGCCTATGGAAAAACGCC
AGCAACGCGGCCTTTTTACGGTTCCTGGCCTTTTGCTGGCCTTTTGCTCACATGTTCTTTCCTGCGTTAT
CCCCTGATTCTGTGGATAACCGTATTACCGCCTTTGAGTGAGCTGATACCGCTCGCCGCAGCCGAACGAC
CGAGCGCAGCGAGTCAGTGAGCGAGGAAGCGGAAGAGCGCCTGATGCGGTATTTTCTCCTTACGCATCTG
TGCGGTATTTCACACCGCATATATGGTGCACTCTCAGTACAATCTGCTCTGATGCCGCATAGTTAAGCCA
GTATACACTCCGCTATCGCTACGTGACTGGGTCATGGCTGCGCCCCGACACCCGCCAACACCCGCTGACG
CGCCCTGACGGGCTTGTCTGCTCCCGGCATCCGCTTACAGACAAGCTGTGACCGTCTCCGGGAGCTGCAT
GTGTCAGAGGTTTTCACCGTCATCACCGAAACGCGCGAGGCAGCTGCGGTAAAGCTCATCAGCGTGGTCG
TGAAGCGATTCACAGATGTCTGCCTGTTCATCCGCGTCCAGCTCGTTGAGTTTCTCCAGAAGCGTTAATG
TCTGGCTTCTGATAAAGCGGGCCATGTTAAGGGCGGTTTTTTCCTGTTTGGTCACTGATGCCTCCGTGTA
AGGGGGATTTCTGTTCATGGGGGTAATGATACCGATGAAACGAGAGAGGATGCTCACGATACGGGTTACT
GATGATGAACATGCCCGGTTACTGGAACGTTGTGAGGGTAAACAACTGGCGGTATGGATGCGGCGGGACC
AGAGAAAAATCACTCAGGGTCAATGCCAGCGCTTCGTTAATACAGATGTAGGTGTTCCACAGGGTAGCCA
GCAGCATCCTGCGATGCAGATCCGGAACATAATGGTGCAGGGCGCTGACTTCCGCGTTTCCAGACTTTAC
GAAACACGGAAACCGAAGACCATTCATGTTGTTGCTCAGGTCGCAGACGTTTTGCAGCAGCAGTCGCTTC
ACGTTCGCTCGCGTATCGGTGATTCATTCTGCTAACCAGTAAGGCAACCCCGCCAGCCTAGCCGGGTCCT
CAACGACAGGAGCACGATCATGCGCACCCGTGGGGCCGCCATGCCGGCGATAATGGCCTGCTTCTCGCCG
AAACGTTTGGTGGCGGGACCAGTGACGAAGGCTTGAGCGAGGGCGTGCAAGATTCCGAATACCGCAAGCG
ACAGGCCGATCATCGTCGCGCTCCAGCGAAAGCGGTCCTCGCCGAAAATGACCCAGAGCGCTGCCGGCAC
CTGTCCTACGAGTTGCATGATAAAGAAGACAGTCATAAGTGCGGCGACGATAGTCATGCCCCGCGCCCAC
CGGAAGGAGCTGACTGGGTTGAAGGCTCTCAAGGGCATCGGTCGAGATCCCGGTGCCTAATGAGTGAGCT
AACTTACATTAATTGCGTTGCGCTCACTGCCCGCTTTCCAGTCGGGAAACCTGTCGTGCCAGCTGCATTA
ATGAATCGGCCAACGCGCGGGGAGAGGCGGTTTGCGTATTGGGCGCCAGGGTGGTTTTTCTTTTCACCAG
TGAGACGGGCAACAGCTGATTGCCCTTCACCGCCTGGCCCTGAGAGAGTTGCAGCAAGCGGTCCACGCTG
GTTTGCCCCAGCAGGCGAAAATCCTGTTTGATGGTGGTTAACGGCGGGATATAACATGAGCTGTCTTCGG
TATCGTCGTATCCCACTACCGAGATATCCGCACCAACGCGCAGCCCGGACTCGGTAATGGCGCGCATTGC
GCCCAGCGCCATCTGATCGTTGGCAACCAGCATCGCAGTGGGAACGATGCCCTCATTCAGCATTTGCATG
GTTTGTTGAAAACCGGACATGGCACTCCAGTCGCCTTCCCGTTCCGCTATCGGCTGAATTTGATTGCGAG
TGAGATATTTATGCCAGCCAGCCAGACGCAGACGCGCCGAGACAGAACTTAATGGGCCCGCTAACAGCGC
GATTTGCTGGTGACCCAATGCGACCAGATGCTCCACGCCCAGTCGCGTACCGTCTTCATGGGAGAAAATA
ATACTGTTGATGGGTGTCTGGTCAGAGACATCAAGAAATAACGCCGGAACATTAGTGCAGGCAGCTTCCA
CAGCAATGGCATCCTGGTCATCCAGCGGATAGTTAATGATCAGCCCACTGACGCGTTGCGCGAGAAGATT
GTGCACCGCCGCTTTACAGGCTTCGACGCCGCTTCGTTCTACCATCGACACCACCACGCTGGCACCCAGT
TGATCGGCGCGAGATTTAATCGCCGCGACAATTTGCGACGGCGCGTGCAGGGCCAGACTGGAGGTGGCAA
CGCCAATCAGCAACGACTGTTTGCCCGCCAGTTGTTGTGCCACGCGGTTGGGAATGTAATTCAGCTCCGC
CATCGCCGCTTCCACTTTTTCCCGCGTTTTCGCAGAAACGTGGCTGGCCTGGTTCACCACGCGGGAAACG
GTCTGATAAGAGACACCGGCATACTCTGCGACATCGTATAACGTTACTGGTTTCACATTCACCACCCTGA
ATTGACTCTCTTCCGGGCGCTATCATGCCATACCGCGAAAGGTTTTGCGCCATTCGATGGTGTCCGGGAT
CTCGACGCTCTCCCTTATGCGACTCCTGCATTAGGAAGCAGCCCAGTAGTAGGTTGAGGCCGTTGAGCAC
CGCCGCCGCAAGGAATGGTGCATGCAAGGAGATGGCGCCCAACAGTCCCCCGGCCACGGGGCCTGCCACC
ATACCCACGCCGAAACAAGCGCTCATGAGCCCGAAGTGGCGAGCCCGATCTTCCCCATCGGTGATGTCGG
CGATATAGGCGCCAGCAACCGCACCTGTGGCGCCGGTGATGCCGGCCACGATGCGTCCGGCGTAGAGGAT
CGAGATCTCGATCCCGCGAAATTAATACGACTCACTATAGGGGAATTGTGAGCGGATAACAATTCCCCTC
TAGAAATAATTTTGTTTAACTTTAAGAAGGAGATATACCATGGCTAGCTGGAGCCACCCGCAGTTCGAAA
AAGGCGCCGAAAACCTGTACTTCCAATCCAATATTGGAAGTGGATAACGGATCCGAATTCGAGCGCCGTC
GACAAGCTTGCGGCCGCACTCGAGCACCACCACCACCACCACTGAGATCCGGCTGCTAACAAAGCCCGAA
AGGAAGCTGAGTTGGCTGCTGCCACCGCTGAGCAATAACTAGCATAACCCCTTGGGGCCTCTAAACGGGT
CTTGAGGGGTTTTTTGCTGAAAGGAGGAACTATATCCGGAT
Features (pLannotate 1.2.2; 20 found; start..end, strand, type, name):
     12..440     +  rep_origin     f1 ori (sequence partly withheld): f1 bacteriophage origin of replication; arrow indicates direction of (+) strand synthesis
    494..551     +  promoter       AmpR promoter (fragment): bla
    560..1375    -  CDS            KanR: aminoglycoside phosphotransferase; aph(3')-Ia; confers resistance to kanamycin in bacteria or G418 (Geneticin®) in eukaryotes
   1497..2085    +  rep_origin     ori: high-copy-number ColE1/pMB1/pBR322/pUC origin of replication
   2271..2413    -  misc_feature   bom: basis of mobility region from pBR322
   2515..2706    -  CDS            rop: Rop protein, which maintains plasmids at low copy number; rop
   2723..3103    +  CDS            YPB1_ECOLX: Protein predicted: Swiss-Prot protein existence level 4. From Escherichia coli.
   3175..3466    -  CDS            TcR (fragment): tetracycline efflux protein; tet; confers resistance to tetracycline
   3481..3502    -  protein_bind   CAP binding site: CAP binding activates transcription in the presence of cAMP. E. coli catabolite activator protein
   3515..4597    -  CDS            lacI: lac repressor; lacI; The lac repressor binds to the lac operator to inhibit transcription in E. coli. This inhibition can be relieved by adding lactose or isopropyl-β-D-thiogalactopyranoside (IPTG).
   4598..4675    -  promoter       lacI promoter: lacI
   4683..4962    -  CDS            TcR (fragment): tetracycline efflux protein; tet; confers resistance to tetracycline
   4984..5002    +  promoter       T7 promoter: promoter for bacteriophage T7 RNA polymerase
   5003..5027    +  protein_bind   lac operator: The lac repressor binds to the lac operator to inhibit transcription in E. coli. This inhibition can be relieved by adding lactose or isopropyl-β-D-thiogalactopyranoside (IPTG). lac repressor encoded by lacI
   5042..5064    +  RBS            RBS: efficient ribosome binding site from bacteriophage T7 gene 10 (Olins and Rangwala, 1989)
   5080..5102    +  CDS            Strep-Tag II (fragment): peptide that binds Strep-Tactin®, an engineered form of streptavidin
   5110..5126    +  CDS            TEV site (fragment): tobacco etch virus (TEV) protease recognition and cleavage site
   5196..5213    +  CDS            9xHis (fragment): 9xHis affinity tag
   5223..5272    +  CDS            SET1 (fragment): solubility-enhancement tag derived from T7 phage gene 10B
   5280..5327    +  terminator     T7 terminator: transcription terminator for bacteriophage T7 RNA polymerase
