[The description below was written by a language model from this plasmid's Addgene catalogue record and pLannotate feature annotations shown in this document.]
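Description:
pET StrepII TEV LIC cloning vector (1R) is an empty 5,352 bp pET-family bacterial expression backbone designed to receive open reading frames by ligation-independent cloning (LIC). It is propagated in E. coli under kanamycin selection, conferred by an aph(3')-Ia (KanR) gene. Replication depends on a ColE1/pBR322-type origin accompanied by the bom region and the rop gene, consistent with the low copy number listed in the record. An f1 origin is also present, which allows single-stranded DNA production with helper phage. Short tetracycline-resistance fragments flanking the lacI region appear to be non-functional remnants of the pBR322 ancestry.

The expression cassette follows the standard pET layout. A T7 promoter is followed directly by a lac operator and the strong T7 gene 10 ribosome binding site, and a T7 terminator lies downstream. A plasmid-borne lacI gene with its own promoter supplies repressor, so transcription requires a host expressing T7 RNA polymerase and is induced with IPTG. After the start of translation, the vector encodes a Strep-tag II followed by a TEV protease recognition site. An inserted gene is therefore produced as an N-terminal Strep II fusion that can be purified on Strep-Tactin resin and then freed of the tag by TEV cleavage.

The LIC site sits after the TEV sequence. The vector is linearised with SspI, and T4 DNA polymerase treatment generates complementary overhangs on the vector and on a PCR product carrying the matching LIC extensions. The LIC sites are destroyed on insertion. The annotation also picks up partial His-tag and T7 gene 10-derived matches between the cloning site and the terminator. These are probably leftover pET sequence downstream of the insert rather than intended fusion partners, and the catalogue entry lists only the Strep II-TEV tag.
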