Addgene plasmid #29664: pET StrepII TEV LIC cloning vector (1R)
Purpose: (Empty Backbone)
Depositing lab: Scott Gradia. Depositing organization: University of California, Berkeley.
Backbone
  Vector backbone: pET
  Backbone size (bp): 5352
  Vector type: Bacterial Expression
  Tag / fusion protein: Strep II (N terminal on backbone); TEV cleavage site
Growth in bacteria
  Bacterial resistance: Kanamycin, 50 μg/mL
  Growth temperature: 37°C
  Growth strain: DH5alpha
  Copy number: Low Copy
Gene/Insert
  Gene/Insert name: None
  Tag / fusion protein: Strep II-TEV (N terminal on backbone)
  Cloning method: Restriction Enzyme; 5′ cloning site LIC tag (destroyed during cloning); 3′ cloning site LIC tag (destroyed during cloning)
  Sequencing primers: 5′ T7 forward; 3′ T7 reverse
Terms and licenses: Academic/Nonprofit Terms; Industry Terms: Not Available to Industry
Depositor comments: This plasmid is an empty vector to be used with a LIC cloning protocol. It has a TEV-cleavable Strep II fusion tag on its N-terminus. To clone into this vector, add LIC fusion tags to the 5' end of your PCR primers. Forward - 5'TACTTCCAATCCAATGCA3' Reverse - 5'TTATCCACTTCCAATGTTATTA3' Linearize the plasmid with SspI and gel purify. When digesting the DNA with T4 polymerase, use dCTP for insert and dGTP for vector. More information on this vector can be found through http://qb3.berkeley.edu/macrolab/
How to cite: pET StrepII TEV LIC cloning vector (1R) was a gift from Scott Gradia (Addgene plasmid # 29664 ; http://n2t.net/addgene:29664 ; RRID:Addgene_29664)
