>Addgene plasmid #29664 | pET StrepII TEV LIC cloning vector (1R) | addgene partial sequence | sequence record 35223 | 29664 with T7-term
GGCTTTGTTAGCAGCCGGATCTCAGTGGTGGTGGTGGTGGTGCTCGAGTGCGGCCGCAAGCTTGTCGACG
GCGCTCGAATTCGGATCCGTTATCCACTTCCAATATTGGATTGGAAGTACAGGTTTTCGGCGCCTTTTTC
GAACTGCGGGTGGCTCCAGCTAGCCATGGTATATCTCCTTCTTAAAGTTAAACAAAATTATTTCTAGAGG
GGAATTGTTATCCGCTCACAATTCCCCTATAGTGAGTCGTATTAATTTCGCGGGATCGAGATCTCGATCC
TCTACGCCGGACGCATCGTGGCCGGCATCACCGGCGCCACAGGTGCGGTTGCTGGCGCCTATATCGCCGA
CATCACCGATGGGGAAGATCGGGCTCGCCACTTCGGGCTCATGAGCGCTTGTTTCGGCGTGGGTATGGTG
GCAGGCCCCGTGGCCGGGGGACTGTTGGGCGCCATCTCCTTGCATGCACCATTCCTTGCGGCGGCGGTGC
TCAACGGCCTCAACCTACTACTGGGCTGCTTCCTAATGCAGGAGTCGCATAAGGGAGAGCGTCGAGATCC
CGGACACCATCGAATGGCGCAAAACCTTTCGCGGTATGGCATGATAGCGCCCGGAAGAGAGTCAATTCAG
GGTGGTGAATGTGAAACCAGTAACGTTATACGATGTCGCAGAGTATGCCGGTGTCTCTTATCAGACCGTT
TCCCGCGTGGTGAACCAGGCCAGCCACGTTTCTGCGAAAACGCGGGAAAAAGTGGAAGCGGCGATGGCGG
AGCTGAATTACATTCCCAACCGCGTGGCACAACAACTGGCGGGCAAACAGTCGTTGCTGATTGGCGTTGC
CACCTCCAGTCTGGCCCTGCACGCGCCGTCGCAAATTGTCGCGGCGATTAAA
